Addgene plasmid #168501: pCAG-SRGAP2A-EGFP
Purpose: Expression of full length SRGAP2 with a C-termonal EGFP fusion
Depositing lab: Franck Polleux. Depositing organization: University of North Carolina at Chapel Hill. Publication: The F-BAR domain of srGAP2 induces membrane protrusions required for neuronal migration and morphogenesis. Guerrier S, Coutinho-Budd J, Sassa T, Gresset A, Jordan NV, Chen K, Jin WL, Frost A, Polleux F. Cell. 2009 Sep 4;138(5):990-1004. doi: 10.1016/j.cell.2009.06.047. PubMed 19737524.
Backbone
  Vector backbone: pCAG
  Vector type: Mammalian Expression
Growth in bacteria
  Bacterial resistance: Ampicillin, 100 μg/mL
  Growth temperature: 37°C
  Growth strain: DH5alpha
  Copy number: High Copy
Gene/Insert
  Gene/Insert name: SRGAP2A
  Species: H. sapiens (human)
  Entrez Gene: SRGAP2 (a.k.a. ARHGAP34, FNBP2, SRGAP2A, SRGAP3)
  Promoter: CAG
  Tag / fusion protein: EGFP (C terminal on insert)
  Cloning method: Restriction Enzyme; 5′ cloning site Unknown (unknown if destroyed)
Terms and licenses: Academic/Nonprofit Terms; Industry Terms: Not Available to Industry
How to cite: pCAG-SRGAP2A-EGFP was a gift from Franck Polleux (Addgene plasmid # 168501 ; http://n2t.net/addgene:168501 ; RRID:Addgene_168501)
