[The description below was written by a language model from this plasmid's Addgene catalogue record and pLannotate feature annotations shown in this document.]
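Description:
pCAG-SRGAP2A-EGFP is a mammalian expression plasmid of about 8.8 kb, built on the pCAG backbone, that produces full-length human SRGAP2 (SRGAP2A) fused at its C terminus to EGFP. It is maintained in E. coli through a high-copy ColE1/pUC-type origin and selected with ampicillin via the β-lactamase gene and its native promoter. No mammalian selection marker is annotated, so the plasmid appears suited to transient expression rather than drug-selected stable lines.

Expression is driven by the composite CAG promoter, annotated here as the CMV immediate-early enhancer, the chicken β-actin promoter and a chimeric chicken β-actin/rabbit β-globin intron. This combination gives strong, broadly active transcription in mammalian cells, including neurons. The SRGAP2 coding sequence follows, joined through a short remnant of a multiple cloning site to mammalian codon-optimised EGFP. The transcript ends in rabbit β-globin 3′ sequence with its polyadenylation signal, and the small "HBB" fragment called just after EGFP most likely belongs to this globin region rather than being a separate coding element. Downstream lie backbone remnants: lac promoter/operator and lacI fragments, plus an SV40 origin with an SV40 poly(A) signal, which can allow episomal replication in cells expressing large T antigen.

SRGAP2 is a Rac1 GTPase-activating protein that binds and deforms membranes, and the fusion allows its localisation and effects on cell shape, neuronal migration and morphogenesis to be followed by fluorescence. The depositor and repository sequences differ by only a few bases in length and carry essentially the same features. The cloning sites are not recorded.
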