Features (pLannotate 1.2.2; 20 found; start..end, strand, type, name):
     42..629     -  rep_origin     ori: high-copy-number ColE1/pMB1/pBR322/pUC origin of replication
    800..1660    -  CDS            AmpR: β-lactamase; bla; confers resistance to ampicillin, carbenicillin, and related antibiotics
   1661..1765    -  promoter       AmpR promoter: bla
   1796..2175    +  enhancer       CMV enhancer: human cytomegalovirus immediate early enhancer
   2177..2454    +  promoter       chicken β-actin promoter: No description available
   2455..3467    +  intron         chimeric intron: chimera between introns from chicken β-actin and rabbit β-globin
   3541..6753    +  CDS            SRGAP2: SRGP2_HUMAN - Also known as ARHGAP34, FNBP2, KIAA0456, SRGAP2A. Experimental evidence at protein level: Swiss-Prot protein existence level 1. RAC1 GTPase activating protein (GAP) that binds and deforms membranes, and regulates actin dynamics to regulate cell migration and differentiation. Plays an important role in different aspects of neuronal morphogenesis and migration mainly during development of the cerebral cortex. This includes the biogenesis of neurites, where it is required for both axons and dendrites outgrowth, and the maturation of the dendritic spines. Also stimulates the branchin
   6760..6791    +  misc_feature   MCS (fragment): multiple cloning site
   6799..7518    +  CDS            EGFP: the original enhanced GFP (Yang et al., 1996) mammalian codon-optimized
   7527..7604    +  CDS            HBB (fragment): HBB_PONPY - Experimental evidence at transcript level: Swiss-Prot protein existence level 2. Involved in oxygen transport from the lung to the various peripheral tissues. From Pongo pygmaeus (Bornean orangutan).
   7675..7726    +  polyA_signal   β-globin poly(A) signal (fragment): rabbit β-globin polyadenylation signal (Gil and Proudfoot, 1987)
   8145..8161    -  protein_bind   lac operator: The lac repressor binds to the lac operator to inhibit transcription in E. coli. This inhibition can be relieved by adding lactose or isopropyl-β-D-thiogalactopyranoside (IPTG). lac repressor encoded by lacI
   8169..8199    -  promoter       lac promoter: promoter for the E. coli lac operon
   8214..8235    -  protein_bind   CAP binding site: CAP binding activates transcription in the presence of cAMP. E. coli catabolite activator protein
   8248..8287    -  CDS            lacI (fragment): lac repressor; lacI; The lac repressor binds to the lac operator to inhibit transcription in E. coli. This inhibition can be relieved by adding lactose or isopropyl-β-D-thiogalactopyranoside (IPTG).
   8294..8316    +  promoter       SV40 promoter (fragment): SV40 enhancer and early promoter
   8340..8475    +  rep_origin     SV40 ori: SV40 origin of replication
   8495..8629    +  polyA_signal   SV40 poly(A) signal: SV40 polyadenylation signal
   8631..8685    -  CDS            lacI (fragment): lac repressor; lacI; The lac repressor binds to the lac operator to inhibit transcription in E. coli. This inhibition can be relieved by adding lactose or isopropyl-β-D-thiogalactopyranoside (IPTG).
   8687..8820    -  rep_origin     RSF ori (fragment): Plasmids containing the RSF 1030 origin of replication can be propagated in E. coli cells that contain additional plasmids with compatible origins.
>Addgene plasmid #168501 | pCAG-SRGAP2A-EGFP | depositor full sequence | sequence record 326680 | pCAG-SRGAP2A-EGFP sequence 8826 bps
CAAAAGGCCAGGAACCGTAAAAAGGCCGCGTTGCTGGCGTTTTTCCATAGGCTCCGCCCCCCTGACGAGC
ATCACAAAAATCGACGCTCAAGTCAGAGGTGGCGAAACCCGACAGGACTATAAAGATACCAGGCGTTTCC
CCCTGGAAGCTCCCTCGTGCGCTCTCCTGTTCCGACCCTGCCGCTTACCGGATACCTGTCCGCCTTTCTC
CCTTCGGGAAGCGTGGCGCTTTCTCATAGCTCACGCTGTAGGTATCTCAGTTCGGTGTAGGTCGTTCGCT
CCAAGCTGGGCTGTGTGCACGAACCCCCCGTTCAGCCCGACCGCTGCGCCTTATCCGGTAACTATCGTCT
TGAGTCCAACCCGGTAAGACACGACTTATCGCCACTGGCAGCAGCCACTGGTAACAGGATTAGCAGAGCG
AGGTATGTAGGCGGTGCTACAGAGTTCTTGAAGTGGTGGCCTAACTACGGCTACACTAGAAGACAGTATT
TGGTATCTGCGCTCTGCTGAAGCCAGTTACCTTCGGAAAAAGAGTTGGTAGCTCTTGATCCGGCAAACAA
ACCACCGCTGGTAGCGGTGGTTTTTTTGTTTGCAAGCAGCAGATTACGCGCAGAAAAAAAGGATCTCAAG
AAGATCCTTTGATCTTTTCTACGGGGTCTGACGCTCAGTGGAACGAAAACTCACGTTAAGGGATTTTGGT
CATGAGATTATCAAAAAGGATCTTCACCTAGATCCTTTTAAATTAAAAATGAAGTTTTAAATCAATCTAA
AGTATATATGAGTAAACTTGGTCTGACAGTTACCAATGCTTAATCAGTGAGGCACCTATCTCAGCGATCT
GTCTATTTCGTTCATCCATAGTTGCCTGACTCCCCGTCGTGTAGATAACTACGATACGGGAGGGCTTACC
ATCTGGCCCCAGTGCTGCAATGATACCGCGAGACCCACGCTCACCGGCTCCAGATTTATCAGCAATAAAC
CAGCCAGCCGGAAGGGCCGAGCGCAGAAGTGGTCCTGCAACTTTATCCGCCTCCATCCAGTCTATTAATT
GTTGCCGGGAAGCTAGAGTAAGTAGTTCGCCAGTTAATAGTTTGCGCAACGTTGTTGCCATTGCTACAGG
CATCGTGGTGTCACGCTCGTCGTTTGGTATGGCTTCATTCAGCTCCGGTTCCCAACGATCAAGGCGAGTT
ACATGATCCCCCATGTTGTGCAAAAAAGCGGTTAGCTCCTTCGGTCCTCCGATCGTTGTCAGAAGTAAGT
TGGCCGCAGTGTTATCACTCATGGTTATGGCAGCACTGCATAATTCTCTTACTGTCATGCCATCCGTAAG
ATGCTTTTCTGTGACTGGTGAGTACTCAACCAAGTCATTCTGAGAATAGTGTATGCGGCGACCGAGTTGC
TCTTGCCCGGCGTCAATACGGGATAATACCGCGCCACATAGCAGAACTTTAAAAGTGCTCATCATTGGAA
AACGTTCTTCGGGGCGAAAACTCTCAAGGATCTTACCGCTGTTGAGATCCAGTTCGATGTAACCCACTCG
TGCACCCAACTGATCTTCAGCATCTTTTACTTTCACCAGCGTTTCTGGGTGAGCAAAAACAGGAAGGCAA
AATGCCGCAAAAAAGGGAATAAGGGCGACACGGAAATGTTGAATACTCATACTCTTCCTTTTTCAATATT
ATTGAAGCATTTATCAGGGTTATTGTCTCATGAGCGGATACATATTTGAATGTATTTAGAAAAATAAACA
AATAGGGGTTCCGCGCACATTTCCCCGAAAAGTGCCACCTGGGTCGACATTGATTATTGACTAGTTATTA
ATAGTAATCAATTACGGGGTCATTAGTTCATAGCCCATATATGGAGTTCCGCGTTACATAACTTACGGTA
AATGGCCCGCCTGGCTGACCGCCCAACGACCCCCGCCCATTGACGTCAATAATGACGTATGTTCCCATAG
TAACGCCAATAGGGACTTTCCATTGACGTCAATGGGTGGAGTATTTACGGTAAACTGCCCACTTGGCAGT
ACATCAAGTGTATCATATGCCAAGTACGCCCCCTATTGACGTCAATGACGGTAAATGGCCCGCCTGGCAT
TATGCCCAGTACATGACCTTATGGGACTTTCCTACTTGGCAGTACATCTACGTATTAGTCATCGCTATTA
CCATGGTCGAGGTGAGCCCCACGTTCTGCTTCACTCTCCCCATCTCCCCCCCCTCCCCACCCCCAATTTT
GTATTTATTTATTTTTTAATTATTTTGTGCAGCGATGGGGGCGGGGGGGGGGGGGGGGCGCGCGCCAGGC
GGGGCGGGGCGGGGCGAGGGGCGGGGCGGGGCGAGGCGGAGAGGTGCGGCGGCAGCCAATCAGAGCGGCG
CGCTCCGAAAGTTTCCTTTTATGGCGAGGCGGCGGCGGCGGCGGCCCTATAAAAAGCGAAGCGCGCGGCG
GGCGGGAGTCGCTGCGTTGCCTTCGCCCCGTGCCCCGCTCCGCGCCGCCTCGCGCCGCCCGCCCCGGCTC
TGACTGACCGCGTTACTCCCACAGGTGAGCGGGCGGGACGGCCCTTCTCCTCCGGGCTGTAATTAGCGCT
TGGTTTAATGACGGCTCGTTTCTTTTCTGTGGCTGCGTGAAAGCCTTAAAGGGCTCCGGGAGGGCCCTTT
GTGCGGGGGGGAGCGGCTCGGGGGGTGCGTGCGTGTGTGTGTGCGTGGGGAGCGCCGCGTGCGGCCCGCG
CTGCCCGGCGGCTGTGAGCGCTGCGGGCGCGGCGCGGGGCTTTGTGCGCTCCGCGTGTGCGCGAGGGGAG
CGCGGCCGGGGGCGGTGCCCCGCGGTGCGGGGGGGCTGCGAGGGGAACAAAGGCTGCGTGCGGGGTGTGT
GCGTGGGGGGGTGAGCAGGGGGTGTGGGCGCGGCGGTCGGGCTGTAACCCCCCCCTGCACCCCCCTCCCC
GAGTTGCTGAGCACGGCCCGGCTTCGGGTGCGGGGCTCCGTACGGGGCGTGGCGCGGGGCTCGCCGTGCC
GGGCGGGGGGTGGCGGCAGGTGGGGGTGCCGGGCGGGGCGGGGCCGCCTCGGGCCGGGGAGGGCTCGGGG
GAGGGGCGCGGCGGCCCCCGGAGCGCCGGCGGCTGTCGAGGCGCGGCGAGCCGCAGCCATTGCCTTTTAT
GGTAATCGTGCGAGAGGGCGCAGGGACTTCCTTTGTCCCAAATCTGTGCGGAGCCGAAATCTGGGAGGCG
CCGCCGCACCCCCTCTAGCGGGCGCGGGGCGAAGCGGTGCGGCGCCGGCAGGAAGGAAATGGGCGGGGAG
GGCCTTCGTGCGTCGCCGCGCCGCCGTCCCCTTCTCCCTCTCCAGCCTCGGGGCTGTCCGCGGGGGGACG
GCTGCCTTCGGGGGGGACGGGGCAGGGCGGGGTTCGGCTTCTGGCGTGTGACCGGCGGCTCTAGAGCCTC
TGCTAACCATGTTCATGCCTTCTTCTTTTTCCTACAGCTCCTGGGCAACGTGCTGGTTATTGTGCTGTCT
CATCATTTTGGCAAAGAATTGCTCGAGCTCAAGCTAATTCATGACGTCTCCAGCCAAATTCAAAAAGGAT
AAGGAGATCATAGCAGAGTACGATACTCAGGTCAAAGAGATCCGTGCTCAGCTCACAGAGCAGATGAAAT
GCCTGGACCAGCAGTGTGAGCTTCGGGTGCAACTGTTGCAGGACCTCCAGGACTTCTTCCGAAAGAAGGC
AGAGATTGAGATGGACTACTCCCGCAACCTGGAGAAGCTGGCAGAACGCTTCCTGGCCAAGACACGCAGC
ACCAAGGACCAGCAATTCAAGAAGGATCAGAATGTTCTCTCTCCAGTCAACTGCTGGAATCTCCTCTTAA
ACCAGGTGAAGCGGGAAAGCAGGGACCATACCACCCTGAGTGACATCTACCTGAATAATATCATTCCTCG
ATTTGTACAAGTCAGCGAGGACTCAGGAAGACTCTTTAAAAAGAGTAAAGAAGTCGGCCAGCAGCTCCAA
GATGATTTGATGAAGGTCCTGAACGAGCTCTACTCGGTGATGAAGACATATCACATGTACAATGCCGACA
GCATCAGTGCTCAGAGCAAACTAAAGGAGGCGGAGAAGCAGGAGGAGAAGCAAATTGGTAAATCGGTAAA
GCAGGAGGACCGGCAGACCCCACGCTCCCCTGACTCCACGGCCAACGTTCGCATTGAGGAGAAACATGTC
CGGAGGAGCTCAGTGAAGAAGATTGAGAAGATGAAGGAGAAGCGTCAAGCCAAGTACACGGAGAATAAGC
TGAAGGCCATCAAAGCCCGGAATGAGTACTTGCTGGCTTTGGAGGCAACCAATGCATCTGTCTTCAAGTA
CTACATCCATGACCTATCTGACCTTATTGATCAGTGTTGTGACTTAGGCTACCATGCAAGTCTGAACCGG
GCTCTACGCACCTTCCTCTCTGCTGAGTTAAACCTGGAACAGTCGAAGCATGAGGGTCTGGATGCCATCG
AGAATGCAGTAGAAAACCTGGATGCCACCAGTGACAAGCAGCGCCTCATGGAGATGTACAACAACGTCTT
CTGCCCCCCTATGAAGTTTGAGTTTCAGCCCCACATGGGGGATATGGCTTCCCAGCTCTGTGCCCAGCAG
CCTGTCCAGAGTGAGCTGGTACAGAGATGCCAACAACTGCAGTCTCGCTTATCCACTCTAAAGATTGAAA
ACGAAGAGGTAAAGAAGACAATGGAGGCCACCCTGCAAACCATCCAGGACATTGTGACTGTCGAGGACTT
TGATGTGTCTGACTGCTTCCAGTACAGCAACTCCATGGAGTCCGTCAAGTCCACGGTCTCTGAAACCTTC
ATGAGCAAGCCCAGCATTGCTAAGAGGAGAGCCAACCAGCAAGAGACAGAGCAGTTTTATTTCACAAAAA
TGAAAGAGTACCTGGAGGGCAGGAACCTCATCACCAAGTTACAAGCCAAGCATGACCTTCTGCAGAAAAC
CCTGGGAGAAAGTCAGCGGACAGATTGCAGTCTAGCCAGGCGCAGCTCAACTGTGAGGAAACAGGACTCC
AGCCAGGCAATTCCTCTGGTGGTGGAAAGCTGTATCCGGTTTATCAGCAGACACGGACTACAGCATGAAG
GAATTTTCCGGGTGTCAGGATCCCAGGTGGAAGTGAATGACATCAAAAATGCCTTTGAGAGAGGAGAGGA
CCCCCTGGCTGGGGACCAGAACGACCATGACATGGATTCCATAGCTGGTGTCCTGAAGCTTTACTTCCGG
GGGCTGGAACACCCTCTCTTCCCCAAGGACATCTTTCATGACCTGATGGCCTGCGTCACAATGGACAACC
TGCAGGAGAGAGCTCTGCACATCCGGAAAGTCCTCCTAGTCCTGCCCAAAACCACTCTGATTATCATGAG
ATACCTCTTTGCCTTCCTCAATCATTTATCACAGTTCAGTGAAGAGAACATGATGGACCCCTACAACCTC
GCCATCTGCTTCGGGCCCTCGCTAATGTCAGTGCCAGAGGGCCACGACCAGGTGTCCTGCCAAGCCCACG
TGAATGAGCTGATCAAAACCATCATCATCCAGCATGAGAACATCTTCCCAAGCCCCAGGGAGCTGGAGGG
CCCTGTCTACAGCAGAGGAGGAAGCATGGAGGATTACTGTGATAGCCCTCATGGAGAGACTACCTCGGTT
GAAGACTCAACCCAGGATGTGACCGCAGAGCACCACACGAGCGATGACGAATGTGAGCCCATCGAGGCCA
TTGCCAAGTTTGACTACGTGGGCCGGACAGCCCGAGAGCTGTCCTTTAAGAAGGGAGCATCCCTGCTGCT
TTACCAGCGGGCTTCCGACGACTGGTGGGAAGGCCGGCACAATGGCATCGACGGACTCATCCCCCATCAG
TACATCGTGGTCCAAGACACCGAGGACGGTGTCGTGGAGAGGTCCAGCCCCAAGTCTGAGATTGAGGTCA
TTTCTGAGCCACCTGAAGAAAAGGTGACAGCCAGAGCGGGGGCCAGCTGTCCCAGTGGGGGTCATGTAGC
CGATATTTATCTTGCAAACATCAACAAGCAAAGGAAGCGTCCAGAATCTGGGAGCATCCGGAAAACTTTT
CGGAGTGACAGCCATGGGCTGAGCAGTTCCCTGACTGACTCCTCCTCCCCAGGGGTGGGGGCTAGCTGCC
GCCCATCCTCCCAGCCCATCATGAGCCAGAGCCTCCCCAAAGAAGGGCCAGATAAGTGTTCCATCAGTGG
GCACGGGAGCCTCAACTCCATCAGCCGCCACTCATCCCTGAAGAATCGGCTGGATAGTCCACAGATCCGG
AAGACTGCCACAGCGGGAAGGTCAAAAAGCTTCAATAACCATCGGCCCATGGACCCTGAGGTCATTGCTC
AGGATATTGAGGCAACAATGAACTCGGCCCTGAATGAGCTACGGGAACTAGAACGGCAGAGCAGTGTCAA
ACACACCCCTGACGTGGTTCTGGACACCTTGGAGCCCCTCAAAACCTCCCCAGTGGTGGCCCCCACGTCA
GAGCCCTCCAGCCCTCTGCACACCCAGCTCCTCAAGGACCCCGAGCCCGCCTTCCAGCGCAGCGCCAGTA
CTGCTGGGGACATCGCCTGCGCCTTCCGGCCTGTCAAGTCTGTCAAGATGGCTGCCCCGGTCAAACCACC
AGCCACACGGCCCAAGCCCACTGTCTTCCCCAAAACAAATGCCACTAGCCCTGGTGTCAACTCATCAACT
TCCCCACAGTCTACTGACAAGTCTTGTACTGTCGCTCGATCGACGGTACCGCGGGCCCGGGATCCACCGG
TCGCCACCATGGTGAGCAAGGGCGAGGAGCTGTTCACCGGGGTGGTGCCCATCCTGGTCGAGCTGGACGG
CGACGTAAACGGCCACAAGTTCAGCGTGTCCGGCGAGGGCGAGGGCGATGCCACCTACGGCAAGCTGACC
CTGAAGTTCATCTGCACCACCGGCAAGCTGCCCGTGCCCTGGCCCACCCTCGTGACCACCCTGACCTACG
GCGTGCAGTGCTTCAGCCGCTACCCCGACCACATGAAGCAGCACGACTTCTTCAAGTCCGCCATGCCCGA
AGGCTACGTCCAGGAGCGCACCATCTTCTTCAAGGACGACGGCAACTACAAGACCCGCGCCGAGGTGAAG
TTCGAGGGCGACACCCTGGTGAACCGCATCGAGCTGAAGGGCATCGACTTCAAGGAGGACGGCAACATCC
TGGGGCACAAGCTGGAGTACAACTACAACAGCCACAACGTCTATATCATGGCCGACAAGCAGAAGAACGG
CATCAAGGTGAACTTCAAGATCCGCCACAACATCGAGGACGGCAGCGTGCAGCTCGCCGACCACTACCAG
CAGAACACCCCCATCGGCGACGGCCCCGTGCTGCTGCCCGACAACCACTACCTGAGCACCCAGTCCGCCC
TGAGCAAAGACCCCAACGAGAAGCGCGATCACATGGTCCTGCTGGAGTTCGTGACCGCCGCCGGGATCAC
TCTCGGCATGGACGAGCTGTACAAGTAAAGCGGCCGCAATTCACTCCTCAGGTGCAGGCTGCCTATCAGA
AGGTGGTGGCTGGTGTGGCCAATGCCCTGGCTCACAAATACCACTGAGATCTTTTTCCCTCTGCCAAAAA
TTATGGGGACATCATGAAGCCCCTTGAGCATCTGACTTCTGGCTAATAAAGGAAATTTATTTTCATTGCA
ATAGTGTGTTGGAATTTTTTGTGTCTATCACTCGGAAGGACATATGGGAGGGCAAATCATTTAAAACATC
AGAATGAGTATTTGGTTTAGAGTTTGGCAACATATGCCCATATGCTGGCTGCCATGAACAAAGGTTGGCT
ATAAAGAGGTCATCAGTATATGAAACAGCCCCCTGCTGTCCATTCCTTATTCCATAGAAAAGCCTTGACT
TGAGGTTAGATTTTTTTTATATTTTGTTTTGTGTTATTTTTTTCTTTAACATCCCTAAAATTTTCCTTAC
ATGTTTTACTAGCCAGATTTTTCCTCCTCTCCTGACTACTCCCAGTCATAGCTGTCCCTCTTCTCTTATG
GAGATCCCTCGACCTGCACCGTCGACCAGCTGGTCGACGGTGCACCGTCGACCAGCTTGGCGTAATCATG
GTCATAGCTGTTTCCTGTGTGAAATTGTTATCCGCTCACAATTCCACACAACATACGAGCCGGAAGCATA
AAGTGTAAAGCCTGGGGTGCCTAATGAGTGAGCTAACTCACATTAATTGCGTTGCGCTCACTGCCCGCTT
TCCAGTCGGGAAACCTGTCGTGCCAGCGGATCCGCATCTCAATTAGTCAGCAACCATAGTCCCGCCCCTA
ACTCCGCCCATCCCGCCCCTAACTCCGCCCAGTTCCGCCCATTCTCCGCCCCATGGCTGACTAATTTTTT
TTATTTATGCAGAGGCCGAGGCCGCCTCGGCCTCTGAGCTATTCCAGAAGTAGTGAGGAGGCTTTTTTGG
AGGCCTAGGCTTTTGCAAAAAGCTAACTTGTTTATTGCAGCTTATAATGGTTACAAATAAAGCAATAGCA
TCACAAATTTCACAAATAAAGCATTTTTTTCACTGCATTCTAGTTGTGGTTTGTCCAAACTCATCAATGT
ATCTTATCATGTCTGGATCCGCTGCATTAATGAATCGGCCAACGCGCGGGGAGAGGCGGTTTGCGTATTG
GGCGCTCTTCCGCTTCCTCGCTCACTGACTCGCTGCGCTCGGTCGTTCGGCTGCGGCGAGCGGTATCAGC
TCACTCAAAGGCGGTAATACGGTTATCCACAGAATCAGGGGATAACGCAGGAAAGAACATGTGAGCAAAA
GGCCAG
