Features (pLannotate 1.2.2; 19 found; start..end, strand, type, name):
     59..438     +  enhancer       CMV enhancer: human cytomegalovirus immediate early enhancer
    440..717     +  promoter       chicken β-actin promoter: No description available
    718..1734    +  intron         chimeric intron: chimera between introns from chicken β-actin and rabbit β-globin
   1808..5020    +  CDS            SRGAP2: SRGP2_HUMAN - Also known as ARHGAP34, FNBP2, KIAA0456, SRGAP2A. Experimental evidence at protein level: Swiss-Prot protein existence level 1. RAC1 GTPase activating protein (GAP) that binds and deforms membranes, and regulates actin dynamics to regulate cell migration and differentiation. Plays an important role in different aspects of neuronal morphogenesis and migration mainly during development of the cerebral cortex. This includes the biogenesis of neurites, where it is required for both axons and dendrites outgrowth, and the maturation of the dendritic spines. Also stimulates the branchin
   5027..5058    +  misc_feature   MCS (fragment): multiple cloning site
   5066..5785    +  CDS            EGFP: the original enhanced GFP (Yang et al., 1996) mammalian codon-optimized
   5794..5871    +  CDS            HBB (fragment): HBB_PONPY - Experimental evidence at transcript level: Swiss-Prot protein existence level 2. Involved in oxygen transport from the lung to the various peripheral tissues. From Pongo pygmaeus (Bornean orangutan).
   5942..5997    +  polyA_signal   β-globin poly(A) signal: rabbit β-globin polyadenylation signal (Gil and Proudfoot, 1987)
   6412..6428    -  protein_bind   lac operator: The lac repressor binds to the lac operator to inhibit transcription in E. coli. This inhibition can be relieved by adding lactose or isopropyl-β-D-thiogalactopyranoside (IPTG). lac repressor encoded by lacI
   6436..6466    -  promoter       lac promoter: promoter for the E. coli lac operon
   6481..6502    -  protein_bind   CAP binding site: CAP binding activates transcription in the presence of cAMP. E. coli catabolite activator protein
   6515..6554    -  CDS            lacI (fragment): lac repressor; lacI; The lac repressor binds to the lac operator to inhibit transcription in E. coli. This inhibition can be relieved by adding lactose or isopropyl-β-D-thiogalactopyranoside (IPTG).
   6561..6583    +  promoter       SV40 promoter (fragment): SV40 enhancer and early promoter
   6607..6742    +  rep_origin     SV40 ori: SV40 origin of replication
   6762..6896    +  polyA_signal   SV40 poly(A) signal: SV40 polyadenylation signal
   6898..6952    -  CDS            lacI (fragment): lac repressor; lacI; The lac repressor binds to the lac operator to inhibit transcription in E. coli. This inhibition can be relieved by adding lactose or isopropyl-β-D-thiogalactopyranoside (IPTG).
   7135..7723    -  rep_origin     ori: high-copy-number ColE1/pMB1/pBR322/pUC origin of replication
   7894..8754    -  CDS            AmpR: β-lactamase; bla; confers resistance to ampicillin, carbenicillin, and related antibiotics
   8755..28      -  promoter       AmpR promoter (across the origin): bla
>Addgene plasmid #168501 | pCAG-SRGAP2A-EGFP | addgene full sequence | sequence record 329935 | Addgene NGS Result
AGAAAAATAAACAAATAGGGGTTCCGCGCACATTTCCCCGAAAAGTGCCACCTGGGTCGACATTGATTAT
TGACTAGTTATTAATAGTAATCAATTACGGGGTCATTAGTTCATAGCCCATATATGGAGTTCCGCGTTAC
ATAACTTACGGTAAATGGCCCGCCTGGCTGACCGCCCAACGACCCCCGCCCATTGACGTCAATAATGACG
TATGTTCCCATAGTAACGCCAATAGGGACTTTCCATTGACGTCAATGGGTGGAGTATTTACGGTAAACTG
CCCACTTGGCAGTACATCAAGTGTATCATATGCCAAGTACGCCCCCTATTGACGTCAATGACGGTAAATG
GCCCGCCTGGCATTATGCCCAGTACATGACCTTATGGGACTTTCCTACTTGGCAGTACATCTACGTATTA
GTCATCGCTATTACCATGGTCGAGGTGAGCCCCACGTTCTGCTTCACTCTCCCCATCTCCCCCCCCTCCC
CACCCCCAATTTTGTATTTATTTATTTTTTAATTATTTTGTGCAGCGATGGGGGCGGGGGGGGGGGGGGG
GCGCGCGCCRGGSGGGGSGGGGSGGGGSGRGGGGSGGGGSGGGGSGAGGCGGAGAGGTGCGGCGGCAGCC
AATCAGAGCGGCGCGCTCCGAAAGTTTCCTTTTATGGCGAGGCGGCGGCGGCGGCGGCCCTATAAAAAGC
GAAGCGCGCGGCGGGCGGGAGTCGCTGCGCGCTGCCTTCGCCCCGTGCCCCGCTCCGCCGCCGCCTCGCG
CCGCCCGCCCCGGCTCTGACTGACCGCGTTACTCCCACAGGTGAGCGGGCGGGACGGCCCTTCTCCTCCG
GGCTGTAATTAGCGCTTGGTTTAATGACGGCTTGTTTCTTTTCTGTGGCTGCGTGAAAGCCTTGAGGGGC
TCCGGGAGGGCCCTTTGTGCGGGGGGAGCGGCTCGGGGGGTGCGTGCGTGTGTGTGTGCGTGGGGAGCGC
CGCGTGCGGCTCCGCGCTGCCCGGCGGCTGTGAGCGCTGCGGGCGCGGCGCGGGGCTTTGTGCGCTCCGC
AGTGTGCGCGAGGGGAGCGCGGCCGGGGGCGGTGCCCCGCGGTGCGGGGGGGGCTGCGAGGGGAACAAAG
GCTGCGTGCGGGGTGTGTGCGTGGGGGGGTGAGCAGGGGGTGTGGGCGCGTCGGTCGGGCTGCAACCCCC
CCTGCACCCCCCTCCCCGAGTTGCTGAGCACGGCCCGGCTTCGGGTGCGGGGCTCCGTACGGGGCGTGGC
GCGGGGCTCGCCGTGCCGGGCGGGGGGTGGCGGCAGGTGGGGGTGCCGGGCGGGGCGGGGCCGCCTCGGG
CCGGGGRGGGCTCGGGGGAGGGGCGCGGCGGCCCCCGGAGCGCCGGCGGCTGTCGAGGCGCGGCGAGCCG
CAGCCATTGCCTTTTATGGTAATCGTGCGAGAGGGCGCAGGGACTTCCTTTGTCCCAAATCTGTGCGGAG
CCGAAATCTGGGAGGCGCCGCCGCACCCCCTCTAGCGGGCGCGGGGCGAAGCGGTGCGGCGCCGGCAGGA
AGGAAATGGGCGGGGAGGGCCTTCGTGCGTCGCCGCGCCGCCGTCCCCTTCTCCCTCTCCAGCCTCGGGG
CTGTCCGCGGGGGGACGGCTGCCTTCGGGGGGGACGGGGCAGGGCGGGGTTCGGCTTCTGGCGTGTGACC
GGCGGCTCTAGAGCCTCTGCTAACCATGTTCATGCCTTCTTCTTTTTCCTACAGCTCCTGGGCAACGTGC
TGGTTATTGTGCTGTCTCATCATTTTGGCAAAGAATTGCTCGAGCTCAAGCTAATTCATGACGTCTCCAG
CCAAATTCAAAAAGGATAAGGAGATCATAGCAGAGTACGATACTCAGGTCAAAGAGATCCGTGCTCAGCT
CACAGAGCAGATGAAATGCCTGGACCAGCAGTGTGAGCTTCGGGTGCAACTGTTGCAGGACCTCCAGGAC
TTCTTCCGAAAGAAGGCAGAGATTGAGATGGACTACTCCCGCAACCTGGAGAAGCTGGCAGAACGCTTCC
TGGCCAAGACACGCAGCACCAAGGACCAGCAATTCAAGAAGGATCAGAATGTTCTCTCTCCAGTCAACTG
CTGGAATCTCCTCTTAAACCAGGTGAAGCGGGAAAGCAGGGACCATACCACCCTGAGTGACATCTACCTG
AATAATATCATTCCTCGATTTGTACAAGTCAGCGAGGACTCAGGAAGACTCTTTAAAAAGAGTAAAGAAG
TCGGCCAGCAGCTCCAAGATGATTTGATGAAGGTCCTGAACGAGCTCTACTCGGTGATGAAGACATATCA
CATGTACAATGCCGACAGCATCAGTGCTCAGAGCAAACTAAAGGAGGCGGAGAAGCAGGAGGAGAAGCAA
ATTGGTAAATCGGTAAAGCAGGAGGACCGGCAGACCCCACGCTCCCCTGACTCCACGGCCAACGTTCGCA
TTGAGGAGAAACATGTCCGGAGGAGCTCAGTGAAGAAGATTGAGAAGATGAAGGAGAAGCGTCAAGCCAA
GTACACGGAGAATAAGCTGAAGGCCATCAAAGCCCGGAATGAGTACTTGCTGGCTTTGGAGGCAACCAAT
GCATCTGTCTTCAAGTACTACATCCATGACCTATCTGACCTTATTGATCAGTGTTGTGACTTAGGCTACC
ATGCAAGTCTGAACCGGGCTCTACGCACCTTCCTCTCTGCTGAGTTAAACCTGGAACAGTCGAAGCATGA
GGGTCTGGATGCCATCGAGAATGCAGTAGAAAACCTGGATGCCACCAGTGACAAGCAGCGCCTCATGGAG
ATGTACAACAACGTCTTCTGCCCCCCTATGAAGTTTGAGTTTCAGCCCCACATGGGGGATATGGCTTCCC
AGCTCTGTGCCCAGCAGCCTGTCCAGAGTGAGCTGGTACAGAGATGCCAACAACTGCAGTCTCGCTTATC
CACTCTAAAGATTGAAAACGAAGAGGTAAAGAAGACAATGGAGGCCACCCTGCAAACCATCCAGGACATT
GTGACTGTCGAGGACTTTGATGTGTCTGACTGCTTCCAGTACAGCAACTCCATGGAGTCCGTCAAGTCCA
CGGTCTCTGAAACCTTCATGAGCAAGCCCAGCATTGCTAAGAGGAGAGCCAACCAGCAAGAGACAGAGCA
GTTTTATTTCACAAAAATGAAAGAGTACCTGGAGGGCAGGAACCTCATCACCAAGTTACAAGCCAAGCAT
GACCTTCTGCAGAAAACCCTGGGAGAAAGTCAGCGGACAGATTGCAGTCTAGCCAGGCGCAGCTCAACTG
TGAGGAAACAGGACTCCAGCCAGGCAATTCCTCTGGTGGTGGAAAGCTGTATCCGGTTTATCAGCAGACA
CGGACTACAGCATGAAGGAATTTTCCGGGTGTCAGGATCCCAGGTGGAAGTGAATGACATCAAAAATGCC
TTTGAGAGAGGAGAGGACCCCCTGGCTGGGGACCAGAACGACCATGACATGGATTCCATAGCTGGTGTCC
TGAAGCTTTACTTCCGGGGGCTGGAACACCCTCTCTTCCCCAAGGACATCTTTCATGACCTGATGGCCTG
CGTCACAATGGACAACCTGCAGGAGAGAGCTCTGCACATCCGGAAAGTCCTCCTAGTCCTGCCCAAAACC
ACTCTGATTATCATGAGATACCTCTTTGCCTTCCTCAATCATTTATCACAGTTCAGTGAAGAGAACATGA
TGGACCCCTACAACCTCGCCATCTGCTTCGGGCCCTCGCTAATGTCAGTGCCAGAGGGCCACGACCAGGT
GTCCTGCCAAGCCCACGTGAATGAGCTGATCAAAACCATCATCATCCAGCATGAGAACATCTTCCCAAGC
CCCAGGGAGCTGGAGGGCCCTGTCTACAGCAGAGGAGGAAGCATGGAGGATTACTGTGATAGCCCTCATG
GAGAGACTACCTCGGTTGAAGACTCAACCCAGGATGTGACCGCAGAGCACCACACGAGCGATGACGAATG
TGAGCCCATCGAGGCCATTGCCAAGTTTGACTACGTGGGCCGGACAGCCCGAGAGCTGTCCTTTAAGAAG
GGAGCATCCCTGCTGCTTTACCAGCGGGCTTCCGACGACTGGTGGGAAGGCCGGCACAATGGCATCGACG
GACTCATCCCCCATCAGTACATCGTGGTCCAAGACACCGAGGACGGTGTCGTGGAGAGGTCCAGCCCCAA
GTCTGAGATTGAGGTCATTTCTGAGCCACCTGAAGAAAAGGTGACAGCCAGAGCGGGGGCCAGCTGTCCC
AGTGGGGGTCATGTAGCCGATATTTATCTTGCAAACATCAACAAGCAAAGGAAGCGTCCAGAATCTGGGA
GCATCCGGAAAACTTTTCGGAGTGACAGCCATGGGCTGAGCAGTTCCCTGACTGACTCCTCCTCCCCAGG
GGTGGGGGCTAGCTGCCGCCCATCCTCCCAGCCCATCATGAGCCAGAGCCTCCCCAAAGAAGGGCCAGAT
AAGTGTTCCATCAGTGGGCACGGGAGCCTCAACTCCATCAGCCGCCACTCATCCCTGAAGAATCGGCTGG
ATAGTCCACAGATCCGGAAGACTGCCACAGCGGGAAGGTCAAAAAGCTTCAATAACCATCGGCCCATGGA
CCCTGAGGTCATTGCTCAGGATATTGAGGCAACAATGAACTCGGCCCTGAATGAGCTACGGGAACTAGAA
CGGCAGAGCAGTGTCAAACACACCCCTGACGTGGTTCTGGACACCTTGGAGCCCCTCAAAACCTCCCCAG
TGGTGGCCCCCACGTCAGAGCCCTCCAGCCCTCTGCACACCCAGCTCCTCAAGGACCCCGAGCCCGCCTT
CCAGCGCAGCGCCAGTACTGCTGGGGACATCGCCTGCGCCTTCCGGCCTGTCAAGTCTGTCAAGATGGCT
GCCCCGGTCAAACCACCAGCCACACGGCCCAAGCCCACTGTCTTCCCCAAAACAAATGCCACTAGCCCTG
GTGTCAACTCATCAACTTCCCCACAGTCTACTGACAAGTCTTGTACTGTCGCTCGATCGACGGTACCGCG
GGCCCGGGATCCACCGGTCGCCACCATGGTGAGCAAGGGCGAGGAGCTGTTCACCGGGGTGGTGCCCATC
CTGGTCGAGCTGGACGGCGACGTAAACGGCCACAAGTTCAGCGTGTCCGGCGAGGGCGAGGGCGATGCCA
CCTACGGCAAGCTGACCCTGAAGTTCATCTGCACCACCGGCAAGCTGCCCGTGCCCTGGCCCACCCTCGT
GACCACCCTGACCTACGGCGTGCAGTGCTTCAGCCGCTACCCCGACCACATGAAGCAGCACGACTTCTTC
AAGTCCGCCATGCCCGAAGGCTACGTCCAGGAGCGCACCATCTTCTTCAAGGACGACGGCAACTACAAGA
CCCGCGCCGAGGTGAAGTTCGAGGGCGACACCCTGGTGAACCGCATCGAGCTGAAGGGCATCGACTTCAA
GGAGGACGGCAACATCCTGGGGCACAAGCTGGAGTACAACTACAACAGCCACAACGTCTATATCATGGCC
GACAAGCAGAAGAACGGCATCAAGGTGAACTTCAAGATCCGCCACAACATCGAGGACGGCAGCGTGCAGC
TCGCCGACCACTACCAGCAGAACACCCCCATCGGCGACGGCCCCGTGCTGCTGCCCGACAACCACTACCT
GAGCACCCAGTCCGCCCTGAGCAAAGACCCCAACGAGAAGCGCGATCACATGGTCCTGCTGGAGTTCGTG
ACCGCCGCCGGGATCACTCTCGGCATGGACGAGCTGTACAAGTAAAGCGGCCGCAATTCACTCCTCAGGT
GCAGGCTGCCTATCAGAAGGTGGTGGCTGGTGTGGCCAATGCCCTGGCTCACAAATACCACTGAGATCTT
TTTCCCTCTGCCAAAAATTATGGGGACATCATGAAGCCCCTTGAGCATCTGACTTCTGGCTAATAAAGGA
AATTTATTTTCATTGCAATAGTGTGTTGGAATTTTTTGTGTCTCTCACTCGGAAGGACATATGGGAGGGC
AAATCATTTAAAACATCAGAATGAGTATTTGGTTTAGAGTTTGGCAACATATGCCCATATGCTGGCTGCC
ATGAACAAAGGTTGGCTATAAAGAGGTCATCAGTATATGAAACAGCCCCCTGCTGTCCATTCCTTATTCC
ATAGAAAAGCCTTGACTTGAGGTTAGATTTTTTTTATATTTTGTTTTGTGTTATTTTTTTCTTTAACATC
CCTAAAATTTTCCTTACATGTTTTACTAGCCAGATTTTTCCTCCTCTCCTGACTACTCCCAGTCATAGCT
GTCCCTCTTCTCTTATGGAGATCCCTCGACCTGCACCGTCGACCAGCTGGTCGACGGTGCACCGTCGACC
AGCTTGGCGTAATCATGGTCATAGCTGTTTCCTGTGTGAAATTGTTATCCGCTCACAATTCCACACAACA
TACGAGCCGGAAGCATAAAGTGTAAAGCCTGGGGTGCCTAATGAGTGAGCTAACTCACATTAATTGCGTT
GCGCTCACTGCCCGCTTTCCAGTCGGGAAACCTGTCGTGCCAGCGGATCCGCATCTCAATTAGTCAGCAA
CCATAGTCCCGCCCCTAACTCCGCCCATCCCGCCCCTAACTCCGCCCAGTTCCGCCCATTCTCCGCCCCA
TGGCTGACTAATTTTTTTTATTTATGCAGAGGCCGAGGCCGCCTCGGCCTCTGAGCTATTCCAGAAGTAG
TGAGGAGGCTTTTTTGGAGGCCTAGGCTTTTGCAAAAAGCTAACTTGTTTATTGCAGCTTATAATGGTTA
CAAATAAAGCAATAGCATCACAAATTTCACAAATAAAGCATTTTTTTCACTGCATTCTAGTTGTGGTTTG
TCCAAACTCATCAATGTATCTTATCATGTCTGGATCCGCTGCATTAATGAATCGGCCAACGCGCGGGGAG
AGGCGGTTTGCGTATTGGGCGCTCTTCCGCTTCCTCGCTCACTGACTCGCTGCGCTCGGTCGTTCGGCTG
CGGCGAGCGGTATCAGCTCACTCAAAGGCGGTAATACGGTTATCCACAGAATCAGGGGATAACGCAGGAA
AGAACATGTGAGCAAAAGGCCAGCAAAAGGCCAGGAACCGTAAAAAGGCCGCGTTGCTGGCGTTTTTCCA
TAGGCTCCGCCCCCCTGACGAGCATCACAAAAATCGACGCTCAAGTCAGAGGTGGCGAAACCCGACAGGA
CTATAAAGATACCAGGCGTTTCCCCCTGGAAGCTCCCTCGTGCGCTCTCCTGTTCCGACCCTGCCGCTTA
CCGGATACCTGTCCGCCTTTCTCCCTTCGGGAAGCGTGGCGCTTTCTCATAGCTCACGCTGTAGGTATCT
CAGTTCGGTGTAGGTCGTTCGCTCCAAGCTGGGCTGTGTGCACGAACCCCCCGTTCAGCCCGACCGCTGC
GCCTTATCCGGTAACTATCGTCTTGAGTCCAACCCGGTAAGACACGACTTATCGCCACTGGCAGCAGCCA
CTGGTAACAGGATTAGCAGAGCGAGGTATGTAGGCGGTGCTACAGAGTTCTTGAAGTGGTGGCCTAACTA
CGGCTACACTAGAAGAACAGTATTTGGTATCTGCGCTCTGCTGAAGCCAGTTACCTTCGGAAAAAGAGTT
GGTAGCTCTTGATCCGGCAAACAAACCACCGCTGGTAGCGGTGGTTTTTTTGTTTGCAAGCAGCAGATTA
CGCGCAGAAAAAAAGGATCTCAAGAAGATCCTTTGATCTTTTCTACGGGGTCTGACGCTCAGTGGAACGA
AAACTCACGTTAAGGGATTTTGGTCATGAGATTATCAAAAAGGATCTTCACCTAGATCCTTTTAAATTAA
AAATGAAGTTTTAAATCAATCTAAAGTATATATGAGTAAACTTGGTCTGACAGTTACCAATGCTTAATCA
GTGAGGCACCTATCTCAGCGATCTGTCTATTTCGTTCATCCATAGTTGCCTGACTCCCCGTCGTGTAGAT
AACTACGATACGGGAGGGCTTACCATCTGGCCCCAGTGCTGCAATGATACCGCGAGACCCACGCTCACCG
GCTCCAGATTTATCAGCAATAAACCAGCCAGCCGGAAGGGCCGAGCGCAGAAGTGGTCCTGCAACTTTAT
CCGCCTCCATCCAGTCTATTAATTGTTGCCGGGAAGCTAGAGTAAGTAGTTCGCCAGTTAATAGTTTGCG
CAACGTTGTTGCCATTGCTACAGGCATCGTGGTGTCACGCTCGTCGTTTGGTATGGCTTCATTCAGCTCC
GGTTCCCAACGATCAAGGCGAGTTACATGATCCCCCATGTTGTGCAAAAAAGCGGTTAGCTCCTTCGGTC
CTCCGATCGTTGTCAGAAGTAAGTTGGCCGCAGTGTTATCACTCATGGTTATGGCAGCACTGCATAATTC
TCTTACTGTCATGCCATCCGTAAGATGCTTTTCTGTGACTGGTGAGTACTCAACCAAGTCATTCTGAGAA
TAGTGTATGCGGCGACCGAGTTGCTCTTGCCCGGCGTCAATACGGGATAATACCGCGCCACATAGCAGAA
CTTTAAAAGTGCTCATCATTGGAAAACGTTCTTCGGGGCGAAAACTCTCAAGGATCTTACCGCTGTTGAG
ATCCAGTTCGATGTAACCCACTCGTGCACCCAACTGATCTTCAGCATCTTTTACTTTCACCAGCGTTTCT
GGGTGAGCAAAAACAGGAAGGCAAAATGCCGCAAAAAAGGGAATAAGGGCGACACGGAAATGTTGAATAC
TCATACTCTTCCTTTTTCAATATTATTGAAGCATTTATCAGGGTTATTGTCTCATGAGCGGATACATATT
TGAATGTATTT
